Addgene plasmid #62328: pJZC25
Purpose: sgRNA + 1x MS2 with MCP-VP64 effector for mammalian cells
Depositing lab: Wendell Lim & Stanley Qi. Depositing organization: University of California, San Francisco (UCSF). Publication: Engineering Complex Synthetic Transcriptional Programs with CRISPR RNA Scaffolds. Zalatan JG, Lee ME, Almeida R, Gilbert LA, Whitehead EH, La Russa M, Tsai JC, Weissman JS, Dueber JE, Qi LS, Lim WA. Cell. 2014 Dec 18. pii: S0092-8674(14)01570-0. doi: 10.1016/j.cell.2014.11.052. PubMed 25533786.
Backbone
  Vector backbone: MP177_U6 (derived from pSico)
  Vector type: Mammalian Expression, Lentiviral
  Selectable markers: Marked by mCherry
Growth in bacteria
  Bacterial resistance: Ampicillin, 100 μg/mL
  Growth temperature: 37°C
  Growth strain: Stbl3
  Copy number: Unknown
Gene/Insert 1
  Gene/Insert name: sgRNA + 1x MS2 binding module
  Mutation: Targets Tet3G, sequence: GTACGTTCTCTATCACTGATA
  Promoter: U6
  Cloning method: Gibson Cloning
  Sequencing primers: 5′ gagatccagtttggttagtaccggg
Gene/Insert 2
  Gene/Insert name: MCP-VP64 (alt name: MCP RNA binding protein fused to VP64)
  Promoter: CMV
  Tag / fusion protein: VP64 (C terminal on insert)
  Cloning method: Gibson Cloning
  Sequencing primers: 5′ N/A; 3′ CCTCACATTGCCAAAAGACG
Terms and licenses: Academic/Nonprofit Terms; Industry Terms: Not Available to Industry
How to cite: pJZC25 was a gift from Wendell Lim & Stanley Qi (Addgene plasmid # 62328 ; http://n2t.net/addgene:62328 ; RRID:Addgene_62328)
