[The description below was written by a language model from this plasmid's Addgene catalogue record and the feature table of its GenBank file.]
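Description:
pJZC25 is an 8.9 kb lentiviral transfer plasmid for mammalian cells, built on the MP177_U6 backbone (a pSico derivative). It delivers both halves of a CRISPR "scaffold RNA" activation system from a single vector. In bacteria it is maintained through a high-copy ColE1/pUC-type origin and selected with ampicillin via the bla gene. The viral framework comprises a CMV enhancer/promoter driving a truncated HIV-1 5' LTR, the Psi packaging signal, RRE, cPPT/CTS, a WPRE and a downstream truncated LTR. These elements allow the intervening region to be packaged into lentiviral particles and integrated into target cells when packaging functions are supplied in trans.

The payload consists of two expression units. A U6 promoter (a mouse U6 primer site is annotated) transcribes an sgRNA extended with a single MS2 stem loop, followed by a short SUP4-type Pol III terminator. The guide targets the Tet3G (tet operator-type) reporter promoter. Downstream, an internal CMV enhancer/promoter drives the MS2 coat protein (MCP), which carries an SV40 nuclear localization signal and a C-terminal VP64 activation domain. An EMCV IRES then links this to mCherry, so transduced cells are identified by red fluorescence rather than by drug selection. The MCP coding region itself is not annotated in the feature table but lies between the NLS and VP64.

When dCas9 is supplied separately, the sgRNA directs it to the target site and the MS2 hairpin recruits MCP-VP64, activating transcription. Two loxP sites inherited from pSico flank the U6 and CMV cassettes, which would in principle allow Cre-mediated excision, though the record does not describe that use.
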