LOCUS       Exported 8864 bp ds-DNA circular SYN 12-MAY-2021
DEFINITION  sgRNA + 1x MS2 with MCP-VP64 effector for mammalian cells.
ACCESSION   .
VERSION     .
KEYWORDS    pJZC25
SOURCE      synthetic DNA construct
  ORGANISM  synthetic DNA construct
REFERENCE   1 (bases 1 to 8864)
  AUTHORS   Zalatan JG, Lee ME, Almeida R, Gilbert LA, Whitehead EH, La Russa M,
            Tsai JC, Weissman JS, Dueber JE, Qi LS, Lim WA
  TITLE     Engineering Complex Synthetic Transcriptional Programs with CRISPR
            RNA Scaffolds.
  JOURNAL   Cell. 2014 Dec 18. pii: S0092-8674(14)01570-0. doi:
            10.1016/j.cell.2014.11.052.
  PUBMED    25533786
REFERENCE   2 (bases 1 to 8864)
  AUTHORS   .
  TITLE     Direct Submission
  JOURNAL   Exported May 12, 2021 from SnapGene Server 1.1.58
            http://www.snapgene.com
FEATURES             Location/Qualifiers
     source          1..8864
                     /organism="synthetic DNA construct"
                     /mol_type="other DNA"
     primer_bind     complement(56..75)
                     /label=pRS-marker
                     /note="pRS vectors, use to sequence yeast selectable
                     marker"
     enhancer        247..626
                     /label=CMV enhancer
                     /note="human cytomegalovirus immediate early enhancer"
     promoter        628..826
                     /label=CMV promoter
                     /note="human cytomegalovirus (CMV) immediate early
                     promoter"
     LTR             844..1024
                     /label=5' LTR (truncated)
                     /note="truncated 5' long terminal repeat (LTR) from HIV-1"
     misc_feature    1071..1196
                     /label=HIV-1 Psi
                     /note="packaging signal of human immunodeficiency virus
                     type 1"
     misc_feature    1695..1928
                     /label=RRE
                     /note="The Rev response element (RRE) of HIV-1 allows for
                     Rev-dependent mRNA export from the nucleus to the
                     cytoplasm."
     CDS             2113..2157
                     /codon_start=1
                     /product="antigenic peptide corresponding to amino acids
                     655 to 669 of the HIV envelope protein gp41 (Lutje Hulsik
                     et al., 2013)"
                     /label=gp41 peptide
                     /note="recognized by the 2H10 single-chain llama nanobody"
                     /translation="KNEQELLELDKWASL"
     misc_feature    2455..2572
                     /label=cPPT/CTS
                     /note="central polypurine tract and central termination
                     sequence of HIV-1"
     protein_bind    2825..2858
                     /label=loxP
                     /bound_moiety="Cre recombinase"
                     /note="Cre-mediated recombination occurs in the 8-bp core
                     sequence (GCATACAT)."
     primer_bind     2862..2882
                     /label=mU6-F
                     /note="Mouse U6 promoter, forward primer"
     misc_RNA        3056..3074
                     /label=MS2 stem loop
                     /note="stem loop that binds the bacteriophage MS2 coat
                     protein"
     terminator      3077..3096
                     /label=SUP4 terminator
                     /note="transcription terminator for the S. cerevisiae SUP4
                     tRNA gene"
     enhancer        3228..3531
                     /label=CMV enhancer
                     /note="human cytomegalovirus immediate early enhancer"
     promoter        3532..3735
                     /label=CMV promoter
                     /note="human cytomegalovirus (CMV) immediate early
                     promoter"
     CDS             3772..3792
                     /codon_start=1
                     /product="nuclear localization signal of SV40 (simian virus
                     40) large T antigen"
                     /label=SV40 NLS
                     /translation="PKKKRKV"
     CDS             4165..4314
                     /codon_start=1
                     /product="tetrameric repeat of the minimal activation
                     domain of herpes simplex virus VP16 (Beerli et al., 1998)"
                     /label=VP64
                     /translation="DALDDFDLDMLGSDALDDFDLDMLGSDALDDFDLDMLGSDALDDF
                     DLDML"
     misc_feature    4360..4933
                     /label=IRES
                     /note="internal ribosome entry site (IRES) of the
                     encephalomyocarditis virus (EMCV)"
     primer_bind     complement(4527..4544)
                     /label=IRES reverse
                     /note="IRES internal ribosome entry site, reverse primer.
                     Also called pCDH-rev"
     primer_bind     4754..4773
                     /label=IRES-F
                     /note="IRES internal ribosome entry site, forward primer"
     CDS             4934..5644
                     /codon_start=1
                     /product="monomeric derivative of DsRed fluorescent protein
                     (Shaner et al., 2004)"
                     /label=mCherry
                     /note="mammalian codon-optimized"
                     /translation="MVSKGEEDNMAIIKEFMRFKVHMEGSVNGHEFEIEGEGEGRPYEG
                     TQTAKLKVTKGGPLPFAWDILSPQFMYGSKAYVKHPADIPDYLKLSFPEGFKWERVMNF
                     EDGGVVTVTQDSSLQDGEFIYKVKLRGTNFPSDGPVMQKKTMGWEASSERMYPEDGALK
                     GEIKQRLKLKDGGHYDAEVKTTYKAKKPVQLPGAYNVNIKLDITSHNEDYTIVEQYERA
                     EGRHSTGGMDELYK"
     primer_bind     complement(5079..5097)
                     /label=mCherry-R
                     /note="mCherry, reverse primer"
     primer_bind     5347..5366
                     /label=mCherry-F
                     /note="mCherry, forward primer"
     protein_bind    5664..5697
                     /label=loxP
                     /bound_moiety="Cre recombinase"
                     /note="Cre-mediated recombination occurs in the 8-bp core
                     sequence (GCATACAT)."
     misc_feature    5753..6341
                     /label=WPRE
                     /note="woodchuck hepatitis virus posttranscriptional
                     regulatory element"
     primer_bind     complement(5806..5826)
                     /label=WPRE-R
                     /note="WPRE, reverse primer"
     CDS             complement(6224..6235)
                     /codon_start=1
                     /product="Factor Xa recognition and cleavage site"
                     /label=Factor Xa site
                     /translation="IEGR"
     primer_bind     complement(6344..6360)
                     /label=KS primer
                     /note="common sequencing primer, one of multiple similar
                     variants"
     primer_bind     complement(6345..6361)
                     /label=pBluescriptKS
                     /note="For pBluescript vector"
     LTR             6870..7050
                     /label=5' LTR (truncated)
                     /note="truncated 5' long terminal repeat (LTR) from HIV-1"
     rep_origin      complement(7112..7700)
                     /direction=LEFT
                     /label=ori
                     /note="high-copy-number ColE1/pMB1/pBR322/pUC origin of
                     replication"
     primer_bind     complement(7192..7211)
                     /label=pBR322ori-F
                     /note="pBR322 origin, forward primer"
     CDS             complement(7871..8731)
                     /codon_start=1
                     /gene="bla"
                     /product="beta-lactamase"
                     /label=AmpR
                     /note="confers resistance to ampicillin, carbenicillin, and
                     related antibiotics"
                     /translation="MSIQHFRVALIPFFAAFCLPVFAHPETLVKVKDAEDQLGARVGYI
                     ELDLNSGKILESFRPEERFPMMSTFKVLLCGAVLSRIDAGQEQLGRRIHYSQNDLVEYS
                     PVTEKHLTDGMTVRELCSAAITMSDNTAANLLLTTIGGPKELTAFLHNMGDHVTRLDRW
                     EPELNEAIPNDERDTTMPVAMATTLRKLLTGELLTLASRQQLIDWMEADKVAGPLLRSA
                     LPAGWFIADKSGAGERGSRGIIAALGPDGKPSRIVVIYTTGSQATMDERNRQIAEIGAS
                     LIKHW"
     primer_bind     8494..8513
                     /label=Amp-R
                     /note="Ampicillin resistance gene, reverse primer"
     promoter        complement(8732..8836)
                     /gene="bla"
                     /label=AmpR promoter
ORIGIN
        1 gcttaagcgg tcgacggatc gggagatctc ccgatcccct atggtgcact ctcagtacaa
       61 tctgctctga tgccgcatag ttaagccagt atctgctccc tgcttgtgtg ttggaggtcg
      121 ctgagtagtg cgcgagcaaa atttaagcta caacaaggca aggcttgacc gacaattgca
      181 tgaagaatct gcttagggtt aggcgttttg cgctgcttcg cgatgtacgg gccagatata
      241 cgcgttgaca ttgattattg actagttatt aatagtaatc aattacgggg tcattagttc
      301 atagcccata tatggagttc cgcgttacat aacttacggt aaatggcccg cctggctgac
      361 cgcccaacga cccccgccca ttgacgtcaa taatgacgta tgttcccata gtaacgccaa
      421 tagggacttt ccattgacgt caatgggtgg agtatttacg gtaaactgcc cacttggcag
      481 tacatcaagt gtatcatatg ccaagtacgc cccctattga cgtcaatgac ggtaaatggc
      541 ccgcctggca ttatgcccag tacatgacct tatgggactt tcctacttgg cagtacatct
      601 acgtattagt catcgctatt accatggtga tgcggttttg gcagtacatc aatgggcgtg
      661 gatagcggtt tgactcacgg ggatttccaa gtctccaccc cattgacgtc aatgggagtt
      721 tgttttggca ccaaaatcaa cgggactttc caaaatgtcg taacaactcc gccccattga
      781 cgcaaatggg cggtaggcgt gtacggtggg aggtctatat aagcagcgcg ttttgcctgt
      841 actgggtctc tctggttaga ccagatctga gcctgggagc tctctggcta actagggaac
      901 ccactgctta agcctcaata aagcttgcct tgagtgcttc aagtagtgtg tgcccgtctg
      961 ttgtgtgact ctggtaacta gagatccctc agaccctttt agtcagtgtg gaaaatctct
     1021 agcagtggcg cccgaacagg gacttgaaag cgaaagggaa accagaggag ctctctcgac
     1081 gcaggactcg gcttgctgaa gcgcgcacgg caagaggcga ggggcggcga ctggtgagta
     1141 cgccaaaaat tttgactagc ggaggctaga aggagagaga tgggtgcgag agcgtcagta
     1201 ttaagcgggg gagaattaga tcgcgatggg aaaaaattcg gttaaggcca gggggaaaga
     1261 aaaaatataa attaaaacat atagtatggg caagcaggga gctagaacga ttcgcagtta
     1321 atcctggcct gttagaaaca tcagaaggct gtagacaaat actgggacag ctacaaccat
     1381 cccttcagac aggatcagaa gaacttagat cattatataa tacagtagca accctctatt
     1441 gtgtgcatca aaggatagag ataaaagaca ccaaggaagc tttagacaag atagaggaag
     1501 agcaaaacaa aagtaagacc accgcacagc aagcggccgg ccgcgctgat cttcagacct
     1561 ggaggaggag atatgaggga caattggaga agtgaattat ataaatataa agtagtaaaa
     1621 attgaaccat taggagtagc acccaccaag gcaaagagaa gagtggtgca gagagaaaaa
     1681 agagcagtgg gaataggagc tttgttcctt gggttcttgg gagcagcagg aagcactatg
     1741 ggcgcagcgt caatgacgct gacggtacag gccagacaat tattgtctgg tatagtgcag
     1801 cagcagaaca atttgctgag ggctattgag gcgcaacagc atctgttgca actcacagtc
     1861 tggggcatca agcagctcca ggcaagaatc ctggctgtgg aaagatacct aaaggatcaa
     1921 cagctcctgg ggatttgggg ttgctctgga aaactcattt gcaccactgc tgtgccttgg
     1981 aatgctagtt ggagtaataa atctctggaa cagatttgga atcacacgac ctggatggag
     2041 tgggacagag aaattaacaa ttacacaagc ttaatacact ccttaattga agaatcgcaa
     2101 aaccagcaag aaaagaatga acaagaatta ttggaattag ataaatgggc aagtttgtgg
     2161 aattggttta acataacaaa ttggctgtgg tatataaaat tattcataat gatagtagga
     2221 ggcttggtag gtttaagaat agtttttgct gtactttcta tagtgaatag agttaggcag
     2281 ggatattcac cattatcgtt tcagacccac ctcccaaccc cgaggggacc cgacaggccc
     2341 gaaggaatag aagaagaagg tggagagaga gacagagaca gatccattcg attagtgaac
     2401 ggatcggcac tgcgtgcgcc aattctgcag acaaatggca gtattcatcc acaattttaa
     2461 aagaaaaggg gggattgggg ggtacagtgc aggggaaaga atagtagaca taatagcaac
     2521 agacatacaa actaaagaat tacaaaaaca aattacaaaa attcaaaatt ttcgggttta
     2581 ttacagggac agcagagatc cagtttggtt agtaccgggc ccgctctaga gatccgacgc
     2641 gccatctcta ggcccgcgcc ggccccctcg cacagacttg tgggagaagc tcggctactc
     2701 ccctgccccg gttaatttgc atataatatt tcctagtaac tatagaggct taatgtgcga
     2761 taaaagacag ataatctgtt ctttttaata ctagctacat tttacatgat aggcttggat
     2821 ttctataact tcgtatagca tacattatac gaagttataa acagcacaaa aggaaactca
     2881 ccctaactgt aaagtaattg tgtgttttga gactataagt atcccttgga gaaccacctt
     2941 gttggtacgt tctctatcac tgatagttta agagctatgc tggaaacagc atagcaagtt
     3001 taaataaggc tagtccgtta tcaacttgaa aaagtggcac cgagtcggtg cgcgcacatg
     3061 aggatcaccc atgtgctttt tttgtttttt atgtctctgc agagttcggt ctcgagtact
     3121 aggatccatt aggcggccgc gtggataacc gtattaccgc catgcattag ttattaatag
     3181 taatcaatta cggggtcatt agttcatagc ccatatatgg agttccgcgt tacataactt
     3241 acggtaaatg gcccgcctgg ctgaccgccc aacgaccccc gcccattgac gtcaataatg
     3301 acgtatgttc ccatagtaac gccaataggg actttccatt gacgtcaatg ggtggagtat
     3361 ttacggtaaa ctgcccactt ggcagtacat caagtgtatc atatgccaag tacgccccct
     3421 attgacgtca atgacggtaa atggcccgcc tggcattatg cccagtacat gaccttatgg
     3481 gactttccta cttggcagta catctacgta ttagtcatcg ctattaccat ggtgatgcgg
     3541 ttttggcagt acatcaatgg gcgtggatag cggtttgact cacggggatt tccaagtctc
     3601 caccccattg acgtcaatgg gagtttgttt tggcaccaaa atcaacggga ctttccaaaa
     3661 tgtcgtaaca actccgcccc attgacgcaa atgggcggta ggcgtgtacg gtgggaggtc
     3721 tatataagca gagctggttt agtgaaccgt cagatccgct agcccaccat gcccaaaaag
     3781 aaaagaaaag tgggtagtat ggcttctaac tttactcagt tcgttctcgt cgacaatggc
     3841 ggaactggcg acgtgactgt cgccccaagc aacttcgcta acgggatcgc tgaatggatc
     3901 agctctaact cgcgttcaca ggcttacaaa gtaacctgta gcgttcgtca gagctctgcg
     3961 cagaatcgca aatacaccat caaagtcgag gtgcctaaag gcgcctggcg ttcgtactta
     4021 aatatggaac taaccattcc aattttcgcc acgaattccg actgcgagct tattgttaag
     4081 gcaatgcaag gtctcctaaa agatggaaac ccgattccct cagcaatcgc agcaaactcc
     4141 ggcatctacg gctccggacg agccgatgct ctcgacgatt ttgacctcga tatgctggga
     4201 tccgacgctc tcgatgactt cgaccttgac atgctgggga gtgacgctct ggacgacttc
     4261 gatctcgaca tgctgggctc cgacgccctg gatgacttcg atctggacat gctcatcaac
     4321 tgacccgggt cgagcatgca tctagggcgg ccaattccgc ccctctccct cccccccccc
     4381 taacgttact ggccgaagcc gcttggaata aggccggtgt gcgtttgtct atatgttatt
     4441 ttccaccata ttgccgtctt ttggcaatgt gagggcccgg aaacctggcc ctgtcttctt
     4501 gacgagcatt cctaggggtc tttcccctct cgccaaagga atgcaaggtc tgttgaatgt
     4561 cgtgaaggaa gcagttcctc tggaagcttc ttgaagacaa acaacgtctg tagcgaccct
     4621 ttgcaggcag cggaaccccc cacctggcga caggtgcctc tgcggccaaa agccacgtgt
     4681 ataagataca cctgcaaagg cggcacaacc ccagtgccac gttgtgagtt ggatagttgt
     4741 ggaaagagtc aaatggctct cctcaagcgt attcaacaag gggctgaagg atgcccagaa
     4801 ggtaccccat tgtatgggat ctgatctggg gcctcggtgc acatgcttta catgtgttta
     4861 gtcgaggtta aaaaaacgtc taggcccccc gaaccacggg gacgtggttt tcctttgaaa
     4921 aacacgatga taaatggtga gcaagggcga ggaggataac atggccatca tcaaggagtt
     4981 catgcgcttc aaggtgcaca tggagggctc cgtgaacggc cacgagttcg agatcgaggg
     5041 cgagggcgag ggccgcccct acgagggcac ccagaccgcc aagctgaagg tgaccaaggg
     5101 tggccccctg cccttcgcct gggacatcct gtcccctcag ttcatgtacg gctccaaggc
     5161 ctacgtgaag caccccgccg acatccccga ctacttgaag ctgtccttcc ccgagggctt
     5221 caagtgggag cgcgtgatga acttcgagga cggcggcgtg gtgaccgtga cccaggactc
     5281 ctccctgcag gacggcgagt tcatctacaa ggtgaagctg cgcggcacca acttcccctc
     5341 cgacggcccc gtaatgcaga agaagaccat gggctgggag gcctcctccg agcggatgta
     5401 ccccgaggac ggcgccctga agggcgagat caagcagagg ctgaagctga aggacggcgg
     5461 ccactacgac gctgaggtca agaccaccta caaggccaag aagcccgtgc agctgcccgg
     5521 cgcctacaac gtcaacatca agttggacat cacctcccac aacgaggact acaccatcgt
     5581 ggaacagtac gaacgcgccg agggccgcca ctccaccggc ggcatggacg agctgtacaa
     5641 gtaagaattc gtcgagggac ctaataactt cgtatagcat acattatacg aagttataca
     5701 tgtttaaggg ttccggttcc actaggtaca attcgatatc aagcttatcg ataatcaacc
     5761 tctggattac aaaatttgtg aaagattgac tggtattctt aactatgttg ctccttttac
     5821 gctatgtgga tacgctgctt taatgccttt gtatcatgct attgcttccc gtatggcttt
     5881 cattttctcc tccttgtata aatcctggtt gctgtctctt tatgaggagt tgtggcccgt
     5941 tgtcaggcaa cgtggcgtgg tgtgcactgt gtttgctgac gcaaccccca ctggttgggg
     6001 cattgccacc acctgtcagc tcctttccgg gactttcgct ttccccctcc ctattgccac
     6061 ggcggaactc atcgccgcct gccttgcccg ctgctggaca ggggctcggc tgttgggcac
     6121 tgacaattcc gtggtgttgt cggggaaatc atcgtccttt ccttggctgc tcgcctgtgt
     6181 tgccacctgg attctgcgcg ggacgtcctt ctgctacgtc ccttcggccc tcaatccagc
     6241 ggaccttcct tcccgcggcc tgctgccggc tctgcggcct cttccgcgtc ttcgccttcg
     6301 ccctcagacg agtcggatct ccctttgggc cgcctccccg catcgatacc gtcgacctcg
     6361 atcgagacct agaaaaacat ggagcaatca caagtagcaa tacagcagct accaatgctg
     6421 attgtgcctg gctagaagca caagaggagg aggaggtggg ttttccagtc acacctcagg
     6481 tacctttaag accaatgact tacaaggcag ctgtagatct tagccacttt ttaaaagaaa
     6541 aggggggact ggaagggcta attcactccc aacgaagaca agatatcctt gatctgtgga
     6601 tctaccacac acaaggctac ttccctgatt ggcagaacta cacaccaggg ccagggatca
     6661 gatatccact gacctttgga tggtgctaca agctagtacc agttgagcaa gagaaggtag
     6721 aagaagccaa tgaaggagag aacacccgct tgttacaccc tgtgagcctg catgggatgg
     6781 atgacccgga gagagaagta ttagagtgga ggtttgacag ccgcctagca tttcatcaca
     6841 tggcccgaga gctgcatccg gactgtactg ggtctctctg gttagaccag atctgagcct
     6901 gggagctctc tggctaacta gggaacccac tgcttaagcc tcaataaagc ttgccttgag
     6961 tgcttcaagt agtgtgtgcc cgtctgttgt gtgactctgg taactagaga tccctcagac
     7021 ccttttagtc agtgtggaaa atctctagca gcatgtgagc aaaaggccag caaaaggcca
     7081 ggaaccgtaa aaaggccgcg ttgctggcgt ttttccatag gctccgcccc cctgacgagc
     7141 atcacaaaaa tcgacgctca agtcagaggt ggcgaaaccc gacaggacta taaagatacc
     7201 aggcgtttcc ccctggaagc tccctcgtgc gctctcctgt tccgaccctg ccgcttaccg
     7261 gatacctgtc cgcctttctc ccttcgggaa gcgtggcgct ttctcatagc tcacgctgta
     7321 ggtatctcag ttcggtgtag gtcgttcgct ccaagctggg ctgtgtgcac gaaccccccg
     7381 ttcagcccga ccgctgcgcc ttatccggta actatcgtct tgagtccaac ccggtaagac
     7441 acgacttatc gccactggca gcagccactg gtaacaggat tagcagagcg aggtatgtag
     7501 gcggtgctac agagttcttg aagtggtggc ctaactacgg ctacactaga agaacagtat
     7561 ttggtatctg cgctctgctg aagccagtta ccttcggaaa aagagttggt agctcttgat
     7621 ccggcaaaca aaccaccgct ggtagcggtg gtttttttgt ttgcaagcag cagattacgc
     7681 gcagaaaaaa aggatctcaa gaagatcctt tgatcttttc tacggggtct gacgctcagt
     7741 ggaacgaaaa ctcacgttaa gggattttgg tcatgagatt atcaaaaagg atcttcacct
     7801 agatcctttt aaattaaaaa tgaagtttta aatcaatcta aagtatatat gagtaaactt
     7861 ggtctgacag ttaccaatgc ttaatcagtg aggcacctat ctcagcgatc tgtctatttc
     7921 gttcatccat agttgcctga ctccccgtcg tgtagataac tacgatacgg gagggcttac
     7981 catctggccc cagtgctgca atgataccgc gagacccacg ctcaccggct ccagatttat
     8041 cagcaataaa ccagccagcc ggaagggccg agcgcagaag tggtcctgca actttatccg
     8101 cctccatcca gtctattaat tgttgccggg aagctagagt aagtagttcg ccagttaata
     8161 gtttgcgcaa cgttgttgcc attgctacag gcatcgtggt gtcacgctcg tcgtttggta
     8221 tggcttcatt cagctccggt tcccaacgat caaggcgagt tacatgatcc cccatgttgt
     8281 gcaaaaaagc ggttagctcc ttcggtcctc cgatcgttgt cagaagtaag ttggccgcag
     8341 tgttatcact catggttatg gcagcactgc ataattctct tactgtcatg ccatccgtaa
     8401 gatgcttttc tgtgactggt gagtactcaa ccaagtcatt ctgagaatag tgtatgcggc
     8461 gaccgagttg ctcttgcccg gcgtcaatac gggataatac cgcgccacat agcagaactt
     8521 taaaagtgct catcattgga aaacgttctt cggggcgaaa actctcaagg atcttaccgc
     8581 tgttgagatc cagttcgatg taacccactc gtgcacccaa ctgatcttca gcatctttta
     8641 ctttcaccag cgtttctggg tgagcaaaaa caggaaggca aaatgccgca aaaaagggaa
     8701 taagggcgac acggaaatgt tgaatactca tactcttcct ttttcaatat tattgaagca
     8761 tttatcaggg ttattgtctc atgagcggat acatatttga atgtatttag aaaaataaac
     8821 aaataggggt tccgcgcaca tttccccgaa aagtgccacc tgac
//
