>Addgene plasmid #62328 | pJZC25 | addgene partial sequence | sequence record 108334 | mU6-F old 5'-cagcacaaaaggaaactcacc-3'
TTGGAGAACCACCTTGTTGGTACGTTCTCTATCACTGATAGTTTAAGAGCTATGCTGGAAACAGCATAGC
AAGTTTAAATAAGGCTAGTCCGTTATCAACTTGAAAAAGTGGCACCGAGTCGGTGCGCGCACATGAGGAT
CACCCATGTGCTTTTTTTGTTTTTTATGTCTCTGCAGAGTTCGGTCTCGAGTACTAGGATCCATTAGGCG
GCCGCGTGGATAACCGTATTACCGCCATGCATTAGTTATTAATAGTAATCAATTACGGGGTCATTAGTTC
ATAGCCCATATATGGAGTTCCGCGTTACATAACTTACGGTAAATGGCCCGCCTGGCTGACCGCCCAACGA
CCCCCGCCCATTGACGTCAATAATGACGTATGTTCCCATAGTAACGCCAATAGGGACTTTCCATTGACGT
CAATGGGTGGAGTATTTACGGTAAACTGCCCACTTGGCAGTACATCAAGTGTATCATATGCCAAGTACGC
CCCCTATTGACGTCAATGACGGTAAATGGCCCGCCTGGCATTATGCCCAGTACATGACCTTATGGGACTT
TCCTACTTGGCAGTACATCTACGTATTAGTCATCGCTATTACCATGGTGATGCGGTTTTGGCAGTACATC
AATGGGCGTGGATAGCGGTTTGACTCACGGGGATTTCCAAGTCTCCACCCCATTGACGTCAAT
