>Addgene plasmid #62328 | pJZC25 | addgene partial sequence | sequence record 108335 | CMV-F2 5'-GGTCTATATAAGCAGAGCTGGT-3'
GTGGGTAGTATGGCTTCTAACTTTACTCAGTTCGTTCTCGTCGACAATGGCGGAACTGGCGACGTGACTG
TCGCCCCAAGCAACTTCGCTAACGGGATCGCTGAATGGATCAGCTCTAACTCGCGTTCACAGGCTTACAA
AGTAACCTGTAGCGTTCGTCAGAGCTCTGCGCAGAATCGCAAATACACCATCAAAGTCGAGGTGCCTAAA
GGCGCCTGGCGTTCGTACTTAAATATGGAACTAACCATTCCAATTTTCGCCACGAATTCCGACTGCGAGC
TTATTGTTAAGGCAATGCAAGGTCTCCTAAAAGATGGAAACCCGATTCCCTCAGCAATCGCAGCAAACTC
CGGCATCTACGGCTCCGGACGAGCCGATGCTCTCGACGATTTTGACCTCGATATGCTGGGATCCGACGCT
CTCGATGACTTCGACCTTGACATGCTGGGGAGTGACGCTCTGGACGACTTCGATCTCGACATGCTGGGCT
CCGACGCCCTGGATGACTTCGATCTGGACATGCTCATCAACTGACCCGGGTCGAGCATGCATCTAGGGCG
GCCAATTCCGCCCCTCTCCCTCCCCCCCCCC
